>Addgene plasmid #145454 | pGBW-m4046230 | addgene full sequence | sequence record 300252 | Addgene NGS Result
GCGGCCGCCCCACACACCATAGCTTCAAAATGTTTCTACTCCTTTTTTACTCTTCCAGATTTTCTCGGAC
TCCGCGCATCGCCGTACCACTTCAAAACACCCAAGCACAGCATACTAAATTTCCCCTCTTTCTTCCTCTA
GGGTGTCGTTAATTACCCGTACTAAAGGTTTGGAAAAGAAAAAAGAGACCGCCTCGTTTCTTTTTCTTCG
TCGAAAAAGGCAATAAAAATTTTTATCACGTTTCTTTTTCTTGAAAATTTTTTTTTTTGATTTTTTTCTC
TTTCGATGACCTCCCATTGATATTTAAGTTAATAAACGGTCTTCAATTTCTCAAGTTTCAGTTTCATTTT
TCTTGTTCTATTACAACTTTTTTTACTTCTTGCTCATTAGAAAGAAAGCATAGCAATCTAATCTAAGTTT
TAATTACAAAATGGATTTGTTTATGAGAATCTTCACAATTGGAACTGTAACTTTGAAGCAAGGTGAAATC
AAGGATGCTACTCCTTCAGATTTTGTTCGCGCTACTGCAACGATACCGATACAAGCCTCACTCCCTTTCG
GATGGCTTATTGTTGGCGTTGCACTTCTTGCTGTTTTTCAGAGCGCTTCCAAAATCATAACCCTCAAAAA
GAGATGGCAACTAGCACTCTCCAAGGGTGTTCACTTTGTTTGCAACTTGCTGTTGTTGTTTGTAACAGTT
TACTCACACCTTTTGCTCGTTGCTGCTGGCCTTGAAGCCCCTTTTCTCTATCTTTATGCTTTAGTCTACT
TCTTGCAGAGTATAAACTTTGTAAGAATAATAATGAGGCTTTGGCTTTGCTGGAAATGCCGTTCCAAAAA
CCCATTACTTTATGATGCCAACTATTTTCTTTGCTGGCATACTAATTGTTACGACTATTGTATACCTTAC
AATAGTGTAACTTCTTCAATTGTCATTACTTCAGGTGATGGCACAACAAGTCCTATTTCTGAACATGACT
ACCAGATTGGTGGTTATACTGAAAAATGGGAATCTGGAGTAAAAGACTGTGTTGTATTACACAGTTACTT
CACTTCAGACTATTACCAGCTGTACTCAACTCAATTGAGTACAGACACTGGTGTTGAACATGTTACCTTC
TTCATCTACAATAAAATTGTTGATGAGCCTGAAGAACATGTCCAAATTCACACAATCGACGGTTCATCCG
GAGTTGTTAATCCAGTAATGGAACCAATTTATGATGAACCGACGACGACTACTAGCGTGCCTTTGCTCGT
GCCGAGAGGTTCTGATTATAAAGATCATGATGGTGATTATAAAGATCATGATATTGATTATAAAGATGAT
GATGATAAATAAACAGGCCCCTTTTCCTTTGTCGATATCATGTAATTAGTTATGTCACGCTTACATTCAC
GCCCTCCTCCCACATCCGCTCTAACCGAAAAGGAAGGAGTTAGACAACCTGAAGTCTAGGTCCCTATTTA
TTTTTTTTAATAGTTATGTTAGTATTAAGAACGTTATTTATATTTCAAATTTTTCTTTTTTTTCTGTACA
AAGCGGCCGCCGAACCACTAGTGCACTGCAGTACACGGTTTCCTTGAAATTTTTTTGATTCGGTAATCTC
CGAACAGAAGGAAGAACGAAGGAAGGAGCACAGACTTAGATTGGTATATATACGCATATGTAGTGTTGAA
GAAACATGAAATTGCCCAGTATTCTTAACCCAACTGCACAGAACAAAAACGTGCAGGAAACGAAGATAAA
TCATGTCGAAAGCTACATATAAGGAACGTGCTGCTACTCATCCTAGTCCTGTTGCTGCCAAGCTATTTAA
TATCATGCACGAAAAGCAAACAAACTTGTGTGCTTCATTGGATGTTCGTACCACCAAGGAATTACTGGAG
TTAGTTGAAGCATTAGGTCCCAAAATTTGTTTACTAAAAACACATGTGGATATCTTGACTGATTTTTCCA
TGGAGGGCACAGTTAAGCCGCTAAAGGCATTATCCGCCAAGTACAATTTTTTACTCTTCGAGGACAGAAA
ATTTGCTGACATTGGTAATACAGTCAAATTGCAGTACTCTGCGGGTGTATACAGAATAGCAGAATGGGCA
GACATTACGAATGCACACGGTGTGGTGGGCCCAGGTATTGTTAGCGGTTTGAAGCAGGCGGCAGAAGAAG
TAACAAAGGAACCTAGAGGCCTTTTGATGTTAGCAGAATTGTCATGCAAGGGCTCCCTATCTACTGGAGA
ATATACTAAGGGTACTGTTGACATTGCGAAGAGCGACAAAGATTTTGTTATCGGCTTTATTGCTCAAAGA
GACATGGGTGGAAGAGATGAAGGTTACGATTGGTTGATTATGACACCCGGTGTGGGTTTAGATGACAAGG
GAGATGCATTGGGTCAACAGTATAGAACCGTGGATGATGTGGTTTCTACAGGATCTGACATTATTATTGT
TGGAAGAGGACTATTTGCAAAGGGAAGGGATGCTAAGGTAGAGGGTGAACGTTACAGAAAAGCAGGCTGG
GAAGCATATTTGAGAAGATGCGGCCAGCAAAACTAAAAAACTGTATTATAAGTAAATGCATGTATACTAA
ACTCACAAATTAGAGCTTCAATTTAATTATATCAGTTATTACCCGAGTAACGAAGCATCTGTGCTTCATT
TTGTAGAACAAAAATGCAACGCGAGAGCGCTAATTTTTCAAACAAAGAATCTGAGCTGCATTTTTACAGA
ACAGAAATGCAACGCGAAAGCGCTATTTTACCAACGAAGAATCTGTGCTTCATTTTTGTAAAACAAAAAT
GCAACGCGAGAGCGCTAATTTTTCAAACAAAGAATCTGAGCTGCATTTTTACAGAACAGAAATGCAACGC
GAGAGCGCTATTTTACCAACAAAGAATCTATACTTCTTTTTTGTTCTACAAAAATGCATCCCGAGAGCGC
TATTTTTCTAACAAAGCATCTTAGATTACTTTTTTTCTCCTTTGTGCGCTCTATAATGCAGTCTCTTGAT
AACTTTTTGCACTGTAGGTCCGTTAAGGTTAGAAGAAGGCTACTTTGGTGTCTATTTTCTCTTCCATAAA
AAAAGCCTGACTCCACTTCCCGCGTTTACTGATTACTAGCGAAGCTGCGGGTGCATTTTTTCAAGATAAA
GGCATCCCCGATTATATTCTATACCGATGTGGATTGCGCATACTTTGTGAACAGAAAGTGATAGCGTTGA
TGATTCTTCATTGGTCAGAAAATTATGAACGGTTTCTTCTATTTTGTCTCTATATACTACGTATAGGAAA
TGTTTACATTTTCGTATTGTTTTCGATTCACTCTATGAATAGTTCTTACTACAATTTTTTTGTCTAAAGA
GTAATACTAGAGATAAACATAAAAAATGTAGAGGTCGAGTTTAGATGCAAGTTCAAGGAGCGAAAGGTGG
ATGGGTAGGTTATATAGGGATATAGCACAGAGATATATAGCAAAGAGATACTTTTGAGCAATGTTTGTGG
AAGCGGTATTCGCAATATTTTAGTAGCTCGTTACAGTCCGGTGCGTTTTTGGTTTTTTGAAAGTGCGTCA
TCAGAGCGCTTTTGGTTTTCAAAAGCGCTCTGAAGTTCCTATACTTTCTAGCTAGAGAATAGGAACTTCC
CGAGCGGCCGCGTGTTACAAGCTTGACTCCAGCGTAACTGGACTGCAATCAACTCACTGGCTCACCTTCA
CGGGTGGGCCTTTCTTCGGTAGAAAATCAAAGGATCTTCTTGAGATCCTTTTTTTCTGCGCGTAATCTGC
TGCTTGCAAACAAAAAAACCACCGCTACCAGCGGTGGTTTGTTTGCCGGATCAAGAGCTACCAACTCTTT
TTCCGAGGTAACTGGCTTCAGCAGAGCGCAGATACCAAATACTGTTCTTCTAGTGTAGCCGTAGTTAGGC
CACCACTTCAAGAACTCTGTAGCACCGCCTACATACCTCGCTCTGCTAATCCTGTTACCAGTGGCTGCTG
CCAGTGGCGATAAGTCGTGTCTTACCGGGTTGGACTCAAGACGATAGTTACCGGATAAGGCGCAGCGGTC
GGGCTGAACGGGGGGTTCGTGCACACAGCCCAGCTTGGAGCGAACGACCTACACCGAACTGAGATACCTA
CAGCGTGAGCTATGAGAAAGCGCCACGCTTCCCGAAGGGAGAAAGGCGGACAGGTATCCGGTAAGCGGCA
GGGTCGGAACAGGAGAGCGCACGAGGGAGCTTCCAGGGGTAAACGCCTGGTATCTTTATAGTCCTGTCGG
GTTTCGCCACCTCTGACTTGAGCATCGATTTTTGTGATGCTCGTCAGGGGGGCGGAGCCTATGGAAAAAC
GCCAGCAACGCAGAAAGGCCCACCCGAAGGTGAGCCAGGTGATTACATTTGGGCCCTCATCAGAGGTTTT
CACCGTCATCACCGAAACGCGCGAGGCAGCTGCGGTAAAGCTCATCAGCGTGGTCGTGAAGCGATTCACA
GATGTCTGCCTGTTCATCCGCGTCCAGCTCGTTGAGTTTCTCCAGAAGCGTTAATGTCTGGCTTCTGATA
AAGCGGGCCATGTTAAGGGCGGTTTTTTCCTGTTTGGTCACTTACCAATGCTTAATCAGTGAGGCACCTA
TCTCAGCGATCTGTCTATTTCGTTCATCCATAGTTGCCTGACTCCCCGTCGTGTAGATAACTACGATGCG
GGAGGGCTTACCATCTGGCCCCAGTGCTGCAATGATACCGCGAGACCCACGCTCACCGGCTCCAGATTTA
TCAGCAATAAACCAGCCAGCCGGGAGGGCCGAGCGCAGAAGTGATCCTGCAACTTTATCCGCCTCCATCC
AGTCTATTAATTGTTGCCGGGAAGCTAGAGTAAGTAGTTCGCCAGTTAATAGTTTGCGCAACGTTGTTGC
CATTGCTACAGGCATCGTGGTGTCACGCTCGTCGTTTGGTATGGCTTCATTCAGCTCCGGTTCCCAACGA
TCAAGGCGAGTTACATGATCCCCCATGTTGTGCAAAAAAGCGGTTAGCTCCTTCGGTCCTCCGATCGTTG
CCAGAAGTAAGTTGGCCGCAGTGTTATCACTCATGGTTATGGCAGCACTGCATAATTCTCTTACTGTCAT
GCCATCCGTGAGATGCTTTTCTGTGACTGGTGAGTACTCAACCAAGTCATTCTGAGAATAGTGTATGCGG
CGACCGAGTTGCTCTTGCCCGGCGTCAATACGGGATAATACCGCGCCACATAGCAGAACTTTAAAAGTGC
TCATCATTGGAAAACGTTCTTCGGGGCGTAAACTCTCAAGGATCTTACCGCTGTTGAGATCCAGTTCGAT
GTAACCCACTCGTGCACCCAACTGATCTTCAGCATCTTTTACTTTCACCAGCGTTTCTGGGTGAGCAAAA
ACAGGAAGGCAAAATGCCGCAAAAAAGGGAATAAGGGCGACACGGAAATGTTGAATACTCATTTTAGCTT
CCTTAGCTCCTGAAAATCTCGATAACTCAAAAAATACGCCCGGTAGTGATCTTATTTCATTATGGTGAAA
GTTGGAACCTCTTACGTGCCGATCAAGTCAAAAGCCTCCGGTCGGAGGCTTTTGACTTTCTGCTATGGAG
GTCAGGTATGATTTAAATGGTCAGTTAGA
Features (pLannotate 1.2.2; 14 found; start..end, strand, type, name):
     10..417     +  promoter       TEF1 promoter: S. cerevisiae TEF1; promoter for EF-1α
    431..1255    +  CDS            AP3A_SARS2: Experimental evidence at protein level: Swiss-Prot protein existence level 1. Plays a role in virus egress via lysosomal trafficking (PubMed:33157038, PubMed:33422265). Forms homotetrameric ion channels (viroporin) localized at endosomes and lysosomes, that may induce deacidification of lysosomes thereby allowing safe virion egress through lysosomal trafficking (By similarity) (PubMed:33157038, PubMed:33422265). Also blocks formation of autolysosomes through binding and sequestering host TMUB1/HOPS on late endosomes. This prevents fusion of autophagosomes with lysosomes, disrupting autophagy a
   1273..1290    +  CDS            3xFLAG (fragment): three tandem FLAG® epitope tags, followed by an enterokinase cleavage site
   1368..1540    +  terminator     CYC1 terminator (fragment): S. cerevisiae CYC1; transcription terminator for CYC1
   1576..1752    +  promoter       URA3 promoter (fragment): S. cerevisiae URA3
   1753..2556    +  CDS            URA3: orotidine-5'-phosphate decarboxylase, required for uracil biosynthesis; S. cerevisiae URA3; yeast auxotrophic marker, counterselectable with 5-fluoroorotic acid (5-FOA)
   2639..3621    -  rep_origin     2μ ori: yeast 2μ plasmid origin of replication
   3699..3728    +  terminator     T3Te terminator: phage T3 early transcription terminator
   3750..4337    +  rep_origin     ori: high-copy-number ColE1/pMB1/pBR322/pUC origin of replication
   4349..4376    -  terminator     T7Te terminator: phage T7 early transcription terminator
   4400..4591    -  CDS            rop: Rop protein, which maintains plasmids at low copy number; rop
   4592..5452    -  CDS            AmpR: β-lactamase; bla; confers resistance to ampicillin, carbenicillin, and related antibiotics
   5453..5555    -  promoter       cat promoter: promoter of the E. coli cat gene encoding chloramphenicol acetyltransferase
   5556..5587    -  terminator     tonB terminator: bidirectional E. coli tonB-P14 transcription terminator
