[The description below was written by a language model from this plasmid's Addgene catalogue record and pLannotate feature annotations shown in this document.]
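Description:
pGBW-m4046230 is a yeast episomal expression plasmid carrying the wild-type ORF3a gene of SARS-CoV-2, built as an E. coli–S. cerevisiae shuttle vector. In bacteria it replicates from a ColE1/pUC-type origin and is selected with ampicillin through the β-lactamase gene, which the annotation places downstream of a cat promoter. The catalogue describes it as high copy, although the feature table also flags a short rop-like segment adjacent to AmpR. Short phage T3Te and T7Te terminators flank the bacterial origin, and a tonB terminator lies beyond the resistance cassette, presumably insulating these modules from read-through transcription. In yeast the plasmid is maintained by the 2μ origin, which supports multicopy episomal replication. It is selected by complementation of uracil auxotrophy with the URA3 marker, which can also be counterselected with 5-FOA.

The expression cassette places the ORF3a coding sequence, made by gene synthesis, under the constitutive S. cerevisiae TEF1 promoter, with a CYC1 terminator downstream. ORF3a encodes a viral accessory protein described as a viroporin that forms ion channels at endosomes and lysosomes, contributes to virion egress and interferes with autophagy. According to the catalogue, the protein is fused at its C terminus to a thrombin-cleavable 3xFLAG tag supplied by the backbone. The automated annotation detects only a fragment of the 3xFLAG sequence just after the ORF and does not call the thrombin site. The tag should allow immunodetection or affinity purification, with the option of removing it by protease cleavage. The stated purpose is expression of ORF3a in yeast; the record specifies no further application.
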