Addgene plasmid #145454: pGBW-m4046230
Purpose: Yeast Expression plasmid for SARS-CoV-2 ORF3a protein
Depositing lab: Ginkgo Bioworks & Benjie Chen. Depositing organization: Ginkgo Bioworks.
Backbone
  Vector backbone: AmpR; 2u URA3
  Backbone size w/o insert (bp): 4078
  Vector type: Yeast Expression
  Selectable markers: URA3
Growth in bacteria
  Bacterial resistance: Ampicillin, 100 μg/mL
  Growth temperature: 37°C
  Growth strain: DH5alpha
  Copy number: High Copy
Gene/Insert
  Gene/Insert name: SARS-CoV-2 ORF3a protein
  Species: Severe acute respiratory syndrome coronavirus 2
  Insert size (bp): 821
  Mutation: wt
  Entrez Gene: ORF3a (a.k.a. GU280_gp03)
  Promoter: pTEF1
  Tag / fusion protein: Cleavable thrombin;3xFLAG (C terminal on backbone)
  Cloning method: Unknown
Resource information
  A portion of this plasmid was derived from a plasmid made by: GinkgoBioworks
Depositor comments: NCBI Reference Sequence: YP_009724391.1Created by gene synthesis with Not1 site.
How to cite: pGBW-m4046230 was a gift from Ginkgo Bioworks & Benjie Chen (Addgene plasmid # 145454 ; http://n2t.net/addgene:145454 ; RRID:Addgene_145454)
